>Addgene plasmid #148534 | pnYC-NpM-DmRoquin_501-819-GB1-His6_AD | depositor full sequence | sequence record 290982 | Full Sequence
GGTATGGCAATGAAAGACGGTGAGCTGGTGATATGGGATAGTGTTCACCCTTGTTACACCGTTTTCCATG
AGCAAACTGAAACGTTTTCATCGCTCTGGAGTGAATACCACGACGATTTCCGGCAGTTTCTACACATATA
TTCGCAAGATGTGGCGTGTTACGGTGAAAACCTGGCCTATTTCCCTAAAGGGTTTATTGAGAATATGTTT
TTCGTCTCAGCCAATCCCTGGGTGAGTTTCACCAGTTTTGATTTAAACGTGGCCAATATGGACAACTTCT
TCGCCCCCGTTTTCACCATGGGCAAATATTATACGCAAGGCGACAAGGTGCTGATGCCGCTGGCGATTCA
GGTTCATCATGCCGTCTGTGATGGCTTCCATGTCGGCAGAATGCTTAATGAATTACAACAGTACTGCGAT
GAGTGGCAGGGCGGGGCGTAATTTTTTTAAGGCAGTTATTGGTGCCCTTAAACGCCTGGTGCTACGCCTG
AATAAGTGATAATAAGCGGATGAATGGCAGAAATTCGAAAGCAAATTCGACCCGGTCGTCGGTTCAGGGC
AGGGTCGTTAAATAGCCGCTTATGTCTATTGCTGGTTTACCGGTTTATTGACTACCGGAAGCAGTGTGAC
CGTGTGCTTCTCAAATGCCTGAGGCCAGTTTGCTCAGGCTCTCCCCGTGGAGGTAATAATTGACGATATG
ATCATTTATTCTGCCTCCCAGAGCCTGATAAAAACGGTTAGCGCTTCGTTAATACAGATGTAGGTGTTCC
ACAGGGTAGCCAGCAGCATCCTGCGATGCAGATCCGGAACATAATGGTGCAGGGCGCTTGTTTCGGCGTG
GGTATGGTGGCAGGCCCCGTGGCCGGGGGACTGTTGGGCGCTGCCGGCACCTGTCCTACGAGTTGCATGA
TAAAGAAGACAGTCATAAGTGCGGCGACGATAGTCATGCCCCGCGCCCACCGGAAGGAGCTACCGGACAG
CGGTGCGGACTGTTGTAACTCAGAATAAGAAATGAGGCCGCTCATGGCGTTGACTCTCAGTCATAGTATC
GTGGTATCACCGGTTGGTTCCACTCTCTGTTGCGGGCAACTTCAGCAGCACGTAGGGGACTTCCGCGTTT
CCAGACTTTACGAAACACGGAAACCGAAGACCATTCATGTTGTTGCTCAGGTCGCAGACGTTTTGCAGCA
GCAGTCGCTTCACGTTCGCTCGCGTATCGGTGATTCATTCTGCTAACCAGTAAGGCAACCCCGCCAGCCT
AGCCGGGTCCTCAACGACAGGAGCACGATCATGCGCACCCGTGGCCAGGACCCAACGCTGCCCGAGATGC
GCCGCGTGCGGCTGCTGGAGATGGCGGACGCGATGGATATGTTCTGCCAAGGGTTGGTTTGCGCATTCAC
AGTTCTCCGCAAGAATTGATTGGCTCCAATTCTTGGAGTGGTGAATCCGTTAGCGAGGTGCCGCCGGCTT
CCATTCAGGTCGAGGTGGCCCGGCTCCATGCACCGCGACGCAACGCGGGGAGGCAGACAAGGTATAGGGC
GGCGCCTACAATCCATGCCAACCCGTTCCATGTGCTCGCCGAGGCGGCATAAATCGCCGTGACGATCAGC
GGTCCAGTGATCGAAGTTAGGCTGGTAAGAGCCGCGAGCGATCCTTGAAGCTGTCCCTGATGGTCGTCAT
CTACCTGCCTGGACAGCATGGCCTGCAACGCGGGCATCCCGATGCCGCCGGAAGCGAGAAGAATCATAAT
GGGGAAGGCCATCCAGCCTCGCGTCGCGAACGCCAGCAAGACGTAGCCCAGCGCGTCGGCCGCCATGCCG
GCGATAATGGCCTGCTTCTCGCCGAAACGTTTGGTGGCGGGACCAGTGACGAAGGCTTGAGCGAGGGCGT
GCAAGATTCCGAATACCGCAAGCGACAGGCCGATCATCGTCGCGCTCCAGCGAAAGCGGTCCTCGCCGAA
AATGACCCAGAGCGCTGCCGGCACCTGTCCTACGAGTTGCATGATAAAGAAGACAGTCATAAGTGCGGCG
ACGATAGTCATGCCCCGCGCCCACCGGAAGGAGCTGACTGGGTTGAAGGCTCTCAAGGGCATCGGTCGAC
GCTCTCCCTTATGCGACTCCTGCATTAGGAAGCAGCCCAGTAGTAGGTTGAGGCCGTTGAGCACCGCCGC
CGCAAGGAATGGTGCATGCAAGGAGATGGCGCCCAACAGTCCCCCGGCCACGGGGCCTGCCACCATACCC
ACGCCGAAACAAGCGCTCATGAGCCCGAAGTGGCGAGCCCGATCTTCCCCATCGGTGATGTCGGCGATAT
AGGCGCCAGCAACCGCACCTGTGGCGCCGGTGATGCCGGCCACGATGCGTCCGGCGTAGAGGATCAGACT
AAGATCTCGATCCCGCGAAATTAATACGACTCACTATAGGGGAATTGTGAGCGGATAACAATTCCCCACT
AGTAATAATTTTGTTTAACTTTAAGAAGGAGATATACCATGGAAACTGAAGAAGGTAAACTGGTAATCTG
GATTAACGGCGATAAAGGCTATAACGGTCTCGCTGAAGTCGGTAAGAAATTCGAGAAAGATACCGGAATT
AAAGTCACCGTTGAGCATCCGGATAAACTGGAAGAGAAATTCCCACAGGTTGCGGCAACTGGCGATGGCC
CTGACATTATCTTCTGGGCACACGACCGCTTTGGTGGCTACGCTCAATCTGGCCTGTTGGCTGAAATCAC
CCCGGACAAAGCGTTCCAGGACAAGCTGTATCCGTTTACCTGGGATGCCGTACGTTACAACGGCAAGCTG
ATTGCTTACCCGATCGCTGTTGAAGCGTTATCGCTGATTTATAACAAAGACCTGCTGCCGAACCCGCCAA
AAACCTGGGAAGAGATCCCGGCGCTGGATAAAGAACTGAAAGCGAAAGGTAAGAGCGCCCTGATGTTCAA
CCTGCAAGAACCGTACTTCACCTGGCCGCTGATTGCTGCTGACGGGGGTTATGCGTTCAAGTATGAAAAC
GGCAAGTACGACATTAAAGACGTGGGCGTGGATAACGCTGGCGCGAAAGCGGGTCTGACCTTCCTGGTTG
ACCTGATTAAAAACAAACACATGAATGCAGACACCGATTACTCCATCGCAGAAGCTGCCTTTAATAAAGG
CGAAACAGCGATGACCATCAACGGCCCGTGGGCATGGTCCAACATCGACACCAGCAAAGTGAATTATGGT
GTAACGGTACTGCCGACCTTCAAGGGTCAACCATCCAAACCGTTCGTTGGCGTGCTGAGCGCAGGTATTA
ACGCCGCCAGTCCGAACAAAGAGCTGGCAAAAGAGTTCCTCGAAAACTATCTGCTGACTGATGAAGGTCT
GGAAGCGGTTAATAAAGACAAACCGCTGGGTGCCGTAGCGCTGAAGTCTTACGAGGAAGAGTTGGCGAAA
GATCCACGTATTGCCGCCACGATGGAAAACGCCCAGAAAGGTGAAATCATGCCGAACATCCCGCAGATGT
CCGCTTTCTGGTATGCCGTGCGTACTGCGGTGATCAACGCCGCCAGCGGTCGTCAGACTGTCGATGAAGC
CCTTAAAGACGCGCAGACTGGTACCGGCAGCGGCCTGGAAGTTCTGTTCCAGGGGCCCCATATGCTCGAG
CATTATATGGGCTCTCCTAGGGGATATCTGGATCCCAGCTTGGGACTTTCGCCAGGTGGTGGTCTCCCGC
CGTCGCATCACAGTCCCATTACCAGGCTCATAGTGCCGAGCCGCTACGATTCGCGCTTTAGCGGGTTTGG
CGGTGGCACGCCCAGGATTCCTTCGCCCAGAGAATACCAAGCCAATCCGGTAGCGCCAACGCAACGCAAT
GCCAACCCACCGAATTTTAGTGTGAACAGTAACCTGCACAAGGGCTACATGTTGCCCGCCAGCGGTGGAG
ATGTCTTCCATCTGGCCAATCCGTGGGAGCAAGCATACCTGGCACAGCAGCAACATCCTCCACAGCATCC
CCAACAGCAGCAGCCACCGTCCAGCAAGCCGAATCCCAGCCGACCGTTGTCGATTTTACCCGCAACAGCT
GATACCTCATTTTTTGAAAAGAAACCGCCGAATAGTGTTAGCATAGATCTGGACAGGGTCCCGGAGGTCA
ATGTGGATGCAGTGCCTCTGTTCCGGCGATCCAACAATAACCACAATAACAACAATAGTAACTCCCACAA
TAACAACAACAACAATCATGGCTCATCACTGCTGTTCTGGAACAATACGGGTAAAGATTCAGCCAACTTT
GTACGATCAGACTCCATATTGGATGACGATGCGTCCACATTCGATGTGCCCACTGGCTCCTCCATGCTGA
GTATCTACGGCCCGATTTGCCCCAAGAGCAGTACGACCGGCAACTGGAACAACTTTGATCTGGGATATGG
CGGCTTCAAGAGTGACAGAAACGATAGCTTCAATGCCAATAAGCAGCAACAGCCGATGTGGGGCAGGAAA
CCGCAACTGATGTCGGAAGACAGTTTCGAGGGCGGCATCGATAGTGGAATGATGCTGCAGCTGGAGAAGA
ATCTGGTGGACATCGTCGATCCCGATGACAGTGGGATCAAGGTGGACCTGGAAGTTCTGTTCCAGGGGCC
CATGCAGTACAAACTTATCCTGAACGGTAAAACCCTGAAAGGTGAAACCACCACCGAAGCTGTTGACGCT
GCTACCGCGGAAAAAGTTTTCAAACAGTACGCTAACGACAACGGTGTTGACGGTGAATGGACCTACGACG
ACGCTACCAAAACCTACACCGTAACGGAAATGGGCAGCAGCCATCATCATCATCATCACTAATCTAGAGC
TAGCCCTAGGAGATCCGGCTGCTAACAAAGCCCGAAAGGAAGCTGAGTTGGCTGCTGCCACCGCTGAGCA
ATAACTAGCATAACCCCTTGGGGCCTCTAAACGGGTCTTGAGGGGTTTTTTGCTGAAAGGAGGAACTATA
TCCGGATATCCCGCAAGAGGCCCGGCAGTACCGGCATAACCAAGCCTATGCCTACAGCATCCAGGGTGAC
GGTGCCGAGGATGACGATGAGCGCATTGTTAGATTTCATACACGGTGCCTGACTGCGTTAGCAATTTAAC
TGTGATAAACTACCGCATTAAAGCTTATCGATGATAAGCTGTCAAACATGAGAATTACAACTTATATCGT
ATGGGGCTGACTTCAGGTGCTACATTTGAAGAGATAAATTGCACTGAAATCAAGAAATATTTTATCTGAT
TAATAAGATGATCTTCTTGAGATCGTTTTGGTCTGCGCGTAATCTCTTGCTCTGAAAACGAAAAAACCGC
CTTGCAGGGCGGTTTTTCGAAGGTTCTCTGAGCTACCAACTCTTTGAACCGAGGTAACTGGCTTGGAGGA
GCGCAGTCACCAAAACTTGTCCTTTCAGTTTAGCCTTAACCGGCGCATGACTTCAAGACTAACTCCTCTA
AATCAATTACCAGTGGCTGCTGCCAGTGGTGCTTTTGCATGTCTTTCCGGGTTGGACTCAAGACGATAGT
TACCGGATAAGGCGCAGCGGTCGGACTGAACGGGGGGTTCGTGCATACAGTCCAGCTTGGAGCGAACTGC
CTACCCGGAACTGAGTGTCAGGCGTGGAATGAGACAAACGCGGCCATAACAGCGGAATGACACCGGTAAA
CCGAAAGGCAGGAACAGGAGAGCGCACGAGGGAGCCGCCAGGGGGAAACGCCTGGTATCTTTATAGTCCT
GTCGGGTTTCGCCACCACTGATTTGAGCGTCAGATTTCGTGATGCTTGTCAGGGGGGCGGAGCCTATGGA
AAAACGGCTTTGCCGCGGCCCTCTCACTTCCCTGTTAAGTATCTTCCTGGCATCTTCCAGGAAATCTCCG
CCCCGTTCGTAAGCCATTTCCGCTCGCCGCAGTCGAACGACCGAGCGTAGCGAGTCAGTGAGCGAGGAAG
CGGAATATATCCTGTATCACATATTCTGCTGACGCACCGGTGCAGCCTTTTTTCTCCTGCCACATGAAGC
ACTTCACTGACACCCTCATCAGTGCCAACATAGTAAGCCAGTATACACTCCCCTAGCGCTGATGTCCGGC
GGTGCTTTTGCCGTTACGCACCACCCCGTCAGTAGCTGAACAGGAGGGACAGCTGATAGAAACAGAAGCC
ACTGGAGCACCTCAAAAACACCATCATACACTAAATCAGTAAGTTGGCAGCATCACCCGACGCACTTTGC
GCCGAATAAATACCTGTGACGGAAGATCACTTCGCAGAATAAATAAATCCTGGTGTCCCTGTTGATACCG
GGAAGCCCTGGGCCAACTTTTGGCGAAAATGAGACGTTGATCGGCACGTAAGAGGTTCCAACTTTCACCA
TAATGAAATAAGATCACTACCGGGCGTATTTTTTGAGTTATCGAGATTTTCAGGAGCTAAGGAAGCTAAA
ATGGAGAAAAAAATCACTGGATATACCACCGTTGATATATCCCAATGGCATCGTAAAGAACATTTTGAGG
CATTTCAGTCAGTTGCTCAATGTACCTATAACCAGACCGTTCAGCTGGATATTACGGCCTTTTTAAAGAC
CGTAAAGAAAAATAAGCACAAGTTTTATCCGGCCTTTATTCACATTCTTGCCCGCCTGATGAATGCTCAT
CCGGAATTC
Features (pLannotate 1.2.2; 19 found; start..end, strand, type, name):
    739..834     -  CDS            resD (fragment): REDF_ECOLI - Also known as D. Protein inferred from homology: Swiss-Prot protein existence level 3. Acts as a repressor of transcription and as a site-specific resolvase that cleaves at the RfsF site. From Escherichia coli (strain K12).
    824..881     +  CDS            TcR (fragment): tetracycline efflux protein; tet; confers resistance to tetracycline
    878..971     -  CDS            TcR (fragment): tetracycline efflux protein; tet; confers resistance to tetracycline
   1475..2375    -  CDS            TcR (fragment): tetracycline efflux protein; tet; confers resistance to tetracycline
   2402..2420    +  promoter       T7 promoter: promoter for bacteriophage T7 RNA polymerase
   2421..2445    +  protein_bind   lac operator: The lac repressor binds to the lac operator to inhibit transcription in E. coli. This inhibition can be relieved by adding lactose or isopropyl-β-D-thiogalactopyranoside (IPTG). lac repressor encoded by lacI
   2460..2482    +  RBS            RBS: efficient ribosome binding site from bacteriophage T7 gene 10 (Olins and Rangwala, 1989)
   2493..3589    +  CDS            MBP (fragment): maltose binding protein from E. coli; malE (mutated); This version of the gene does not encode a signal sequence, so MBP will remain in the cytosol.
   4628..4785    +  CDS            GB1 (fragment): B1 domain of Streptococcal protein G effective as a solubilizing fusion partner (Cheng and Patel, 2004)
   4802..4818    +  CDS            capTEV™ (fragment): composite tag for in vivo biotinylation, TEV protease cleavage, and 6xHis tagging
   4848..4897    +  CDS            SET1 (fragment): solubility-enhancement tag derived from T7 phage gene 10B
   4905..4952    +  terminator     T7 terminator: transcription terminator for bacteriophage T7 RNA polymerase
   4975..5079    -  CDS            TcR (fragment): tetracycline efflux protein; tet; confers resistance to tetracycline
   5127..5155    -  promoter       tet promoter: E. coli promoter for tetracycline efflux protein gene
   5267..5812    +  rep_origin     p15A ori: Plasmids containing the medium-copy-number p15A origin of replication can be propagated in E. coli cells that contain a second plasmid with the ColE1 origin.
   5900..5955    +  rep_origin     RSF ori (fragment): Plasmids containing the RSF 1030 origin of replication can be propagated in E. coli cells that contain additional plasmids with compatible origins.
   6074..6217    -  mobile_element IS1 (fragment): prokaryotic transposable element IS1
   6338..6440    +  promoter       cat promoter: promoter of the E. coli cat gene encoding chloramphenicol acetyltransferase
   6441..441     +  CDS            CmR (across the origin): chloramphenicol acetyltransferase; cat; confers resistance to chloramphenicol
