[The description below was written by a language model from this plasmid's Addgene catalogue record and pLannotate feature annotations shown in this document.]
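Description:
pnYC-NpM-DmRoquin_501-819-GB1-His6_AD is a 6,659 nt bacterial expression plasmid for producing a fragment of Drosophila melanogaster Roquin (gene roq, residues 501–819, taken from isoform C) in E. coli. The catalogue lists the backbone as unknown, but the annotated features point to a pACYC-like architecture. These include a p15A origin of replication, a chloramphenicol acetyltransferase gene under its own cat promoter (spanning the numbering origin), and several disrupted fragments of a tetracycline resistance gene with its tet promoter, which flank the expression cassette. Selection is by chloramphenicol and the plasmid is recorded as low copy. Because p15A is compatible with ColE1-type origins, the plasmid could be maintained alongside a second vector for co-expression, although the record does not say it was used this way.

The expression cassette is driven by a T7 promoter with an adjacent lac operator and the phage T7 gene 10 ribosome binding site, so transcription depends on T7 RNA polymerase and is IPTG-inducible. It ends at a T7 terminator. The open reading frame begins with a cytosolic maltose-binding protein that lacks a signal sequence. An unannotated stretch of about 1 kb follows, whose position and length fit the Roquin 501–819 insert. Downstream are the GB1 solubility domain of streptococcal protein G and a short match consistent with the C-terminal His6 tag named in the construct. The Roquin fragment is thus flanked by solubility and affinity tags suited to purification and pull-down work. The associated study concerns recruitment of the CCR4-NOT deadenylase complex by Roquin through a CAF40-binding motif. The depositor sequence may be theoretical rather than fully verified.
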