Addgene plasmid #148534: pnYC-NpM-DmRoquin_501-819-GB1-His6_AD
Purpose: Bacterial Expression of DmRoquin_501-819
Depositing lab: Elisa Izaurralde. Depositing organization: Max Planck Institute for Developmental Biology. Publication: A CAF40-binding motif facilitates recruitment of the CCR4-NOT complex to mRNAs targeted by Drosophila Roquin. Sgromo A, Raisch T, Bawankar P, Bhandari D, Chen Y, Kuzuoglu-Ozturk D, Weichenrieder O, Izaurralde E. Nat Commun. 2017 Feb 6;8:14307. doi: 10.1038/ncomms14307. PubMed 28165457.
Backbone
  Vector backbone: Unknown
  Vector type: Bacterial Expression
Growth in bacteria
  Bacterial resistance: Chloramphenicol, 25 μg/mL
  Growth temperature: 37°C
  Growth strain: DH5alpha
  Copy number: Low Copy
Gene/Insert
  Gene/Insert name: DmRoquin_501-819
  Species: D. melanogaster (fly)
  Entrez Gene: roq (a.k.a. CG16807, Dmel\CG16807, NEST:bs21b12)
  Cloning method: Unknown
Terms and licenses: Academic/Nonprofit Terms; Industry Terms: Not Available to Industry
Depositor comments: ORF extracted from isoform C NCBI:NM_001275011.1 Plasmids from this collection were made available to the research community and donated after the lab closed. Please note that the sequence provided by the depositing laboratory may be theoretical/predicted or based on Sanger sequencing results. There may be discrepancies between sequencing results obtained by Addgene and the depositor sequence. If an Addgene verified sequence is not available, please contact before placing your order to request that our lab fully sequence the plasmid.
How to cite: pnYC-NpM-DmRoquin_501-819-GB1-His6_AD was a gift from Elisa Izaurralde (Addgene plasmid # 148534 ; http://n2t.net/addgene:148534 ; RRID:Addgene_148534)
